>Addgene plasmid #28198 | tdp43-EGFP construct5 | addgene partial sequence | sequence record 35135 | 28198 with EGFP-N
TCCTCGCCCTTGCTCACCATGGTGGCGACCGGTGGATCCCGCATTCCCCAGCCAGAAGACTTAGAATCCA
TGCTTGAGCCAAAGCCTCCATTAAAACCACTGCCCGACCCTGCATTGGATGCTGATCCCCAACCAATTGC
TGCACCAGAATTAGAGCCACTATAAGAGTTATTTCCAGAACCGAAGGCCTGGTTTGGCTCCCTCTGCATG
TTGCCTTGGTTTTGGTTATTACCCGATGGGCCTGACTGGTTCTGCTGGCTGGCTAACATGCCCATCATAC
CCCAACTGCTCTGTAGTGCTGCCTGGGCGGCAGCCATCATGGCTGGATTAATGCTGAACGCACCAAAGTT
CATCCCACCACCCATATTACTACCTTGATTGTTTCCCAAACCAGCTCCACCCCCTCTGCTATTACCAAAT
CCACCCTGATTCCCAAAGCCACCTGGATTACCACCAAATCTTCCACTTCTTTCTAACTGTCTATTGCTAT
TGTGCTTAGGTTCGGCATTGGACATCTCGAGATCTGAGTCCGGTAGCGCTAGCGGATCTGACGGTTCACT
AAACCAGCTCTGCTTATATAGACCTCCCACCGTACACGCCTACCGCCCATTTGCGTCAATGGGGCGGAGT
TGTTACGACATTTTGGAAAGTCCCGTTGATTTTGGTGCCAAAACAAACTCCCATTGACGTCAATGGGGTG
GAGACTTGGAAATCCCCGTGAGTCAAACCGCTATCCACGCCCATTGATGTACTGCCAAAACCGCATCACC
ATGGTAATAGCGATGACTAATACGTAGATGTACTGCCAAGTA
