[The description below was written by a language model from this plasmid's Addgene catalogue record.]
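Description:
tdp43-EGFP construct5 is a mammalian expression plasmid built on the Clontech pEGFP-N1 backbone (about 4.7 kb without insert), carrying a truncated human TARDBP (TDP-43) coding fragment fused in frame to EGFP. The 471 bp insert encodes only amino acids 257–414 of TDP-43, the C-terminal portion of the protein, and was cloned between the XhoI and BamHI sites of the multiple cloning site, both of which remain intact. Because pEGFP-N1 places EGFP downstream of the cloning site, the fluorescent protein sits at the C terminus of the TDP-43 fragment. The record does not explicitly name the promoter; pEGFP-N1 vectors conventionally drive the fusion from the CMV immediate-early promoter with an SV40 polyadenylation signal, but no feature table is provided here to confirm the individual elements.

The plasmid is maintained at high copy in E. coli under kanamycin selection, and the same resistance cassette confers neomycin resistance in mammalian cells, so stable transfectants can be selected with G418.

The associated publication concerns the aggregation propensity of C-terminal TDP-43 fragments and their harmful, dominant-negative effect on neurons, a topic relevant to ALS, with which TARDBP is linked. The name suggests this construct is one of a series of TDP-43–EGFP variants. It would typically be used by transfecting cultured cells to visualise, via EGFP fluorescence, the localisation and aggregation of this C-terminal fragment, and to assess its effects on cells relative to full-length or other truncated forms.
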