Addgene plasmid #28198: tdp43-EGFP construct5
Depositing lab: Zuoshang Xu. Depositing organization: University of Massachusetts, Worcester. Publication: The C-terminal TDP-43 fragments have a high aggregation propensity and harm neurons by a dominant-negative mechanism. Yang C, Tan W, Whittle C, Qiu L, Cao L, Akbarian S, Xu Z. PLoS One. 2010 . 5(12):e15878. 10.1371/journal.pone.0015878 PubMed 21209826.
Backbone
  Vector backbone: pEGFP-N1
  Backbone manufacturer: Clontech Laboratories, Inc
  Backbone size w/o insert (bp): 4694
  Vector type: Mammalian Expression
  Selectable markers: Neomycin (select with G418)
Growth in bacteria
  Bacterial resistance: Kanamycin, 50 μg/mL
  Growth temperature: 37°C
  Growth strain: DH5alpha
  Growth instructions: DH5a in LB media at 37C
  Copy number: High Copy
Gene/Insert
  Gene/Insert name: Tar DNA binding protein (alt name: TDP43)
  Species: H. sapiens (human)
  Insert size (bp): 471
  Mutation: aa257-414 only
  GenBank ID: NM_007375
  Entrez Gene: TARDBP (a.k.a. ALS10, TDP-43)
  Tag / fusion protein: EGFP (C terminal on backbone)
  Cloning method: Restriction Enzyme; 5′ cloning site Xho1 (not destroyed); 3′ cloning site BamH1 (not destroyed)
  Sequencing primers: 5′ AATGGGAGTTTGTTTTGGCA; 3′ ACGAGGGTGGGCCAGGGCA
Terms and licenses: Academic/Nonprofit Terms; Industry Terms: Not Available to Industry
How to cite: tdp43-EGFP construct5 was a gift from Zuoshang Xu (Addgene plasmid # 28198 ; http://n2t.net/addgene:28198 ; RRID:Addgene_28198)
